Addgene plasmid #180353: pTRIP TRE BI_GFP10-14-SEPT7 Gmut2_GFP11-14-SEPT7 Gmut2
Purpose: mammalian co-expression of human SEPT7 Gmut2 fused to GFP10 and of human SEPT7 Gmut2 fused to GFP11
Depositing lab: Manos Mavrakis. Publication: Human septins organize as octamer-based filaments and mediate actin-membrane anchoring in cells. Martins CS, Taveneau C, Castro-Linares G, Baibakov M, Buzhinsky N, Eroles M, Milanovic V, Omi S, Pedelacq JD, Iv F, Bouillard L, Llewellyn A, Gomes M, Belhabib M, Kuzmic M, Verdier-Pinard P, Lee S, Badache A, Kumar S, Chandre C, Brasselet S, Rico F, Rossier O, Koenderink GH, Wenger J, Cabantous S, Mavrakis M. J Cell Biol. 2023 Mar 6;222(3):e202203016. doi: 10.1083/jcb.202203016. Epub 2022 Dec 23. PubMed 36562751.
Backbone
  Vector backbone: pTRIP TRE BI
  Vector type: Mammalian Expression, Lentiviral
Growth in bacteria
  Bacterial resistance: Ampicillin, 100 μg/mL
  Growth temperature: 37°C
  Growth strain: NEB Stable
  Copy number: High Copy
Gene/Insert 1
  Gene/Insert name: SEPTIN7 (alt name: SEPT7)
  Species: H. sapiens (human)
  Mutation: SEPT7 H279D
  Entrez Gene: SEPTIN7 (a.k.a. CDC10, CDC3, NBLA02942, SEPT7, SEPT7A)
  Promoter: bidirectional TRE
  Tag / fusion protein: GFP10 (N terminal on insert)
  Cloning method: Gibson Cloning
  Sequencing primers: 5′ n/a
Gene/Insert 2
  Gene/Insert name: SEPTIN7 (alt name: SEPT7)
  Species: H. sapiens (human)
  Mutation: SEPT7 H279D
  Entrez Gene: SEPTIN7 (a.k.a. CDC10, CDC3, NBLA02942, SEPT7, SEPT7A)
  Promoter: bidirectional TRE
  Tag / fusion protein: GFP11 (N terminal on insert)
  Cloning method: Gibson Cloning
  Sequencing primers: 5′ n/a
Gene/Insert 3
  Gene/Insert name: IRES-TagBFP
Terms and licenses: Academic/Nonprofit Terms; Industry Terms: Not Available to Industry
Depositor comments: Please visit https://doi.org/10.1101/2022.02.23.481653 for bioRxiv preprint.
How to cite: pTRIP TRE BI_GFP10-14-SEPT7 Gmut2_GFP11-14-SEPT7 Gmut2 was a gift from Manos Mavrakis (Addgene plasmid # 180353 ; http://n2t.net/addgene:180353 ; RRID:Addgene_180353)
