[The description below was written by a language model from this plasmid's Addgene catalogue record and pLannotate feature annotations shown in this document.]
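Description:
pTRIP TRE BI_GFP10-14-SEPT7 Gmut2_GFP11-14-SEPT7 Gmut2 is an HIV-1-derived lentiviral transfer plasmid (13.8 kb) for doxycycline/tetracycline-system-regulated co-expression of two tagged copies of human septin 7 in mammalian cells. It is maintained in E. coli through a high-copy ColE1/pUC-type origin and ampicillin resistance (β-lactamase). The viral portion carries a 5' LTR, the Ψ packaging signal with a gag fragment, the RRE for Rev-dependent export, the cPPT/CTS, and a self-inactivating ΔU3 3' LTR. The vector RNA can therefore be packaged when helper functions are supplied in trans and then integrate without active LTR promoters. The backbone also retains older sequences annotated as an SV40 promoter, gpt fragments, SV40 small t intron and poly(A) signal, and pBR322 remnants. The record assigns no role to these.

The payload is built around a bidirectional TRE promoter, seven tet operators flanked on each side by a minimal CMV promoter, which requires a Tet transactivator that this plasmid does not encode. In one direction it drives SEPT7 fused at its N terminus to a short GFP-derived fragment, followed by an EMCV IRES and TagBFP, which marks expressing cells in blue. In the opposite direction it drives a second SEPT7 with its own short N-terminal GFP fragment, terminated by an SV40 poly(A) signal. These fragments, auto-annotated as superfolder GFP and CyPet pieces, correspond to the GFP10 and GFP11 strands named in the catalogue. The table does not say which fragment lies on which side. Both SEPT7 copies carry H279D, designated Gmut2. GFP10 and GFP11 are the tags of a tripartite split-GFP system, in which fluorescence also needs the complementary GFP1-9 fragment, absent here. The arrangement suits probing SEPT7–SEPT7 association and, given the "Gmut" name, presumably the effect of disrupting a G-interface contact, although the record does not state this.
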