Features (pLannotate 1.2.2; 36 found; start..end, strand, type, name):
     51..1361    -  CDS            SEPTIN7: SEPT7_HUMAN - Also known as CDC10, SEPT7. Experimental evidence at protein level: Swiss-Prot protein existence level 1. Filament-forming cytoskeletal GTPase. Required for normal organization of the actin cytoskeleton. Required for normal progress through mitosis. Involved in cytokinesis. Required for normal association of CENPE with the kinetochore. Plays a role in ciliogenesis and collective cell movements. Forms a filamentous structure with SEPTIN12, SEPTIN6, SEPTIN2 and probably SEPTIN4 at the sperm annulus which is required for the structural integrity and motility of the sperm tail during
   1413..1466    -  CDS            CyPet (fragment): cyan fluorescent protein optimized for FRET with YPet (Nguyen and Daugherty, 2005) mammalian codon-optimized
   1492..1879    +  promoter       bidirectional TRE promoter: Tet-responsive bidirectional promoter PTight-BI, consisting of seven tet operator sequences flanked on each side by the minimal CMV promoter
   1915..1968    +  CDS            Superfolder GFP (fragment): Superfolder GFP is a basic (constitutively fluorescent) green fluorescent protein published in 2005, derived from Aequorea victoria. It is reported to be a very rapidly-maturing weak dimer.
   2011..3321    +  CDS            SEPTIN7: SEPT7_HUMAN - Also known as CDC10, SEPT7. Experimental evidence at protein level: Swiss-Prot protein existence level 1. Filament-forming cytoskeletal GTPase. Required for normal organization of the actin cytoskeleton. Required for normal progress through mitosis. Involved in cytokinesis. Required for normal association of CENPE with the kinetochore. Plays a role in ciliogenesis and collective cell movements. Forms a filamentous structure with SEPTIN12, SEPTIN6, SEPTIN2 and probably SEPTIN4 at the sperm annulus which is required for the structural integrity and motility of the sperm tail during
   3347..3907    +  misc_feature   IRES: internal ribosome entry site (IRES) of the encephalomyocarditis virus (EMCV)
   3913..4614    +  CDS            TagBFP: monomeric blue fluorescent protein mammalian codon-optimized
   4616..4816    +  CDS            nef (fragment): NEF_HV1Z2 - Experimental evidence at protein level: Swiss-Prot protein existence level 1. Extracellular Nef protein targets CD4(+) T-lymphocytes for apoptosis by interacting with CXCR4 surface receptors. From Human immunodeficiency virus type 1 group M subtype D (isolate Z2/CDC-Z34) (HIV-1).
   4818..4849    +  LTR            3' LTR (ΔU3) (fragment): self-inactivating 3' long terminal repeat (LTR) from HIV-1
   4897..5077    +  LTR            5' LTR (truncated): truncated 5' long terminal repeat (LTR) from HIV-1
   6039..6137    -  CDS            TBC1D5 (fragment): TBCD5_HUMAN - Also known as KIAA0210. Experimental evidence at protein level: Swiss-Prot protein existence level 1. May act as a GTPase-activating protein (GAP) for Rab family protein(s). May act as a GAP for RAB7A. Can displace RAB7A and retromer CSC subcomplex from the endosomal membrane to the cytosol; at least retromer displacement seems to require its catalytic activity (PubMed:19531583, PubMed:20923837). Required for retrograde transport of cargo proteins from endosomes to the trans-Golgi network (TGN); the function seems to require its catalytic activity. Involved in regulation of autop
   6543..6822    +  CDS            TcR (fragment): tetracycline efflux protein; tet; confers resistance to tetracycline
   6823..6871    -  misc_feature   bom (fragment): basis of mobility region from pBR322
   6973..7008    -  CDS            rop (fragment): Rop protein, which maintains plasmids at low copy number; rop
   7103..7207    +  promoter       AmpR promoter: bla
   7208..8068    +  CDS            AmpR: β-lactamase; bla; confers resistance to ampicillin, carbenicillin, and related antibiotics
   8239..8827    +  rep_origin     ori: high-copy-number ColE1/pMB1/pBR322/pUC origin of replication
   9010..9066    +  CDS            lacI (fragment): lac repressor; lacI; The lac repressor binds to the lac operator to inhibit transcription in E. coli. This inhibition can be relieved by adding lactose or isopropyl-β-D-thiogalactopyranoside (IPTG).
   9073..9402    +  promoter       SV40 promoter: SV40 enhancer and early promoter
   9602..9721    +  CDS            gpt (fragment): XGPT_ECOLI - Also known as gpp, gxu. Experimental evidence at protein level: Swiss-Prot protein existence level 1. Purine salvage pathway enzyme that catalyzes the transfer of the ribosyl-5-phosphate group from 5-phospho-alpha-D-ribose 1- diphosphate (PRPP) to the N9 position of the 6-oxopurines guanine and xanthine to form the corresponding ribonucleotides GMP (guanosine 5'- monophosphate) and XMP (xanthosine 5'-monophosphate), with the release of PPi. To a lesser extent, also acts on hypoxanthine (PubMed:9100006, PubMed:3886014). Does not ribophosphorylate adenine (PubMed:3886014). From Esch
   9721..10056   +  CDS            gpt (fragment): XGPT_ECOLI - Also known as gpp, gxu. Experimental evidence at protein level: Swiss-Prot protein existence level 1. Purine salvage pathway enzyme that catalyzes the transfer of the ribosyl-5-phosphate group from 5-phospho-alpha-D-ribose 1- diphosphate (PRPP) to the N9 position of the 6-oxopurines guanine and xanthine to form the corresponding ribonucleotides GMP (guanosine 5'- monophosphate) and XMP (xanthosine 5'-monophosphate), with the release of PPi. To a lesser extent, also acts on hypoxanthine (PubMed:9100006, PubMed:3886014). Does not ribophosphorylate adenine (PubMed:3886014). From Esch
  10151..10456   +  CDS            frsA (fragment): FRSA_ECOLI - Also known as yafA. Experimental evidence at protein level: Swiss-Prot protein existence level 1. Catalyzes the hydrolysis of esters (PubMed:15808744). Displays esterase activity toward pNP-butyrate (PubMed:15808744). May stimulate mixed-acid fermentation by acting as a fermentation/respiration switch that down-regulates respiration and up- regulates fermentation rates (PubMed:15169777). From Escherichia coli (strain K12).
  10460..10534   +  CDS            small t antigen (fragment): SV40 (simian virus 40) small t antigen
  10536..10601   +  intron         small t intron: SV40 (simian virus 40) small t antigen intron
  10731..10751   +  CDS            SV40 NLS: nuclear localization signal of SV40 (simian virus 40) large T antigen
  11070..11153   +  CDS            large T antigen (fragment): large T antigen from SV40 (simian virus 40)
  11176..11310   +  polyA_signal   SV40 poly(A) signal: SV40 polyadenylation signal
  11477..11806   +  CDS            nef (fragment): NEF_HV1BR - Experimental evidence at protein level: Swiss-Prot protein existence level 1. Extracellular Nef protein targets CD4(+) T-lymphocytes for apoptosis by interacting with CXCR4 surface receptors (PubMed:14990729). From Human immunodeficiency virus type 1 group M subtype B (isolate BRU/LAI) (HIV-1).
  11854..12111   +  LTR            5' LTR (truncated): truncated 5' long terminal repeat (LTR) from HIV-1
  12158..12283   +  misc_feature   HIV-1 Ψ: packaging signal of human immunodeficiency virus type 1
  12267..12630   +  CDS            HIV-1 gag (fragment): gag protein from human immunodeficiency virus 1; gag
  12776..13009   +  misc_feature   RRE: The Rev response element (RRE) of HIV-1 allows for Rev-dependent mRNA export from the nucleus to the cytoplasm.
  13386..13486   +  CDS            Rev (fragment): human immunodeficiency virus 1 (HIV-1) Rev protein; rev; enhances nuclear export of unspliced and incompletely spliced viral mRNAs
  13531..13648   +  misc_feature   cPPT/CTS: central polypurine tract and central termination sequence of HIV-1
  13702..13783   -  polyA_signal   SV40 poly(A) signal: SV40 polyadenylation signal
  13806..40      -  CDS            large T antigen (fragment) (across the origin): large T antigen from SV40 (simian virus 40)
>Addgene plasmid #180353 | pTRIP TRE BI_GFP10-14-SEPT7 Gmut2_GFP11-14-SEPT7 Gmut2 | addgene full sequence | sequence record 357939 | Addgene NGS Result
AAGTAAAACCTCTACAAATGTGGTATGGCTGATTATGATCCTCTAGATTAAAAGATCTTCCCTTTCTTCT
TGTTCTTTTCCAAGGTTCTTGAAGAGTTCTGTTGTTCTAAAATACGTTGTTGAGCTTCCCAGTTTGCTTT
CTCATCCTCGAACTGACGACGTTTTTCCTCCAATTCTTTGTGCTGTGCTTCCAAATTCTTTTTCATTTGC
TCATGGCGCCGCTGGAGCTCAGCTTCAGAGTCCTTCAGTTTTTGAACTTTTTCTTTGACCTTCATCTCAA
ACACCTGCTCCATCTCCATCTCCATCTTCTTCATTTTAGCTACATGCTCCCTTCTTTCTTCTTCCATTTG
TGCCAGAGGGCTCTTAGTCAGCTGCCCTTTATTCTTGTTGTTATCAACTCCATTATAAGTCACAGCTGCA
AGTTTTCTGCTTCTGTAGTTCTCATAGTGGACATTATTAGTAACATCTTTCAAGTCCTGCATGTGTGTTC
TTATCAACATATTTCTTAGGATTGTAAAATCACAATCTTCACCATTTTCAACTTCAGCAACACCCCAAGG
ATACTGCCTTCCTCTGACCCTTTTGCCATTAACTTCAATGATAGTATTACTACCTACCACAGCAAGAGGT
AAACGGTCCTTTATCTTTTTAACAAGTTTATTTTCTTCTTCATCATCTGTTTCTGGAAATTCGTATATTT
TAATTTTATGTTCTTGGATTTCTTTCATTATCTGTTTTTTAAACTGTTGGCATTCCTCTGGTGTGAGTGT
GTCTGCTTTGGCAATAAGTGGGATGATATTCACTTTTTCATGCAAACGCTTCATAAACTCAATATCCAAT
GGTTTAAGTCCATGTCCTGAAGGAGCAATGAAGTATAAACAACACTGCACCCTGTTATCAGGCATCTGAC
GTCTGTTCACTCGTGATTCTGCATTTAGGTAGTCCTCAAATTTACTATCAATGTAGTCGATAACAGGCTG
CCAGCAATTACTATTATCCACTGCATCTCCAAATCCTGGGGTATCAACTATTGTGAGCAGCAACTGAACA
CCACCTTCTTTGATTAAAACTTTGGATTGTTCCACCTGTACAGTCTTTTTAATTCTATGAGAAGGACCTG
GATACTCTGGAGAATACAAATCTGTGAGGAATAATGAGTTGATTAATGTCGACTTTCCCAATCCAGATTC
ACCCACTACCATAAGCGTGAATTCAAAACCTCTCTTCACCGATTTTCTGTATACTTGATTTGGGAGATTG
GCAAATCCCACATAGCCTTCAAGGTTCTTCTGTTGAGCTACCATGGTGCTGCTGTTGACGCTCCTCTCCT
CAGCAGCAGCGGATCTCGCACTGACCGACATTCCGGAGGACCCACCACCTCCAGAGCCACCGCCACCATC
GATGGAGGCGTCGGTGATGCCGGCGGCGGTCACGTACTCCAGCAGCACCATGTGGTCGCGCTTCTCCATC
ATATGACCGGTGAATTCTCCAGGCGATCTGACGGTTCACTAAACGAGCTCTGCTTATATAGGCCTCCCAC
CGTACACGCCACCTCGACATACTCGAGTTTACTCCCTATCAGTGATAGAGAACGTATGTCGAGTTTACTC
CCTATCAGTGATAGAGAACGATGTCGAGTTTACTCCCTATCAGTGATAGAGAACGTATGTCGAGTTTACT
CCCTATCAGTGATAGAGAACGTATGTCGAGTTTACTCCCTATCAGTGATAGAGAACGTATGTCGAGTTTA
TCCCTATCAGTGATAGAGAACGTATGTCGAGTTTACTCCCTATCAGTGATAGAGAACGTATGTCGAGGTA
GGCGTGTACGGTGGGAGGCCTATATAAGCAGAGCTCGTTTAGTGAACCGTCAGATCGCCTGGAGATTTCG
AGCTCGGTACCGCGGATGGGCGACCTGCCCGACGACCACTACCTGTCCACCCAGACCATCCTGAGCAAGG
ACCTGAACATCGATGGTGGCGGTGGCTCTGGAGGTGGTGGGTCCTCCGGAATGTCGGTCAGTGCGAGATC
CGCTGCTGCTGAGGAGAGGAGCGTCAACAGCAGCACCATGGTAGCTCAACAGAAGAACCTTGAAGGCTAT
GTGGGATTTGCCAATCTCCCAAATCAAGTATACAGAAAATCGGTGAAGAGAGGTTTTGAATTCACGCTTA
TGGTAGTGGGTGAATCTGGATTGGGAAAGTCGACATTAATCAACTCATTATTCCTCACAGATTTGTATTC
TCCAGAGTATCCAGGTCCTTCTCATAGAATTAAAAAGACTGTACAGGTGGAACAATCCAAAGTTTTAATC
AAAGAAGGTGGTGTTCAGTTGCTGCTCACAATAGTTGATACCCCAGGATTTGGAGATGCAGTGGATAATA
GTAATTGCTGGCAGCCTGTTATCGACTACATTGATAGTAAATTTGAGGACTACCTAAATGCAGAATCACG
AGTGAACAGACGTCAGATGCCTGATAACAGGGTGCAGTGTTGTTTATACTTCATTGCTCCTTCAGGACAT
GGACTTAAACCATTGGATATTGAGTTTATGAAGCGTTTGCATGAAAAAGTGAATATCATCCCACTTATTG
CCAAAGCAGACACACTCACACCAGAGGAATGCCAACAGTTTAAAAAACAGATAATGAAAGAAATCCAAGA
ACATAAAATTAAAATATACGAATTTCCAGAAACAGATGATGAAGAAGAAAATAAACTTGTTAAAAAGATA
AAGGACCGTTTACCTCTTGCTGTGGTAGGTAGTAATACTATCATTGAAGTTAATGGCAAAAGGGTCAGAG
GAAGGCAGTATCCTTGGGGTGTTGCTGAAGTTGAAAATGGTGAAGATTGTGATTTTACAATCCTAAGAAA
TATGTTGATAAGAACACACATGCAGGACTTGAAAGATGTTACTAATAATGTCCACTATGAGAACTACAGA
AGCAGAAAACTTGCAGCTGTGACTTATAATGGAGTTGATAACAACAAGAATAAAGGGCAGCTGACTAAGA
GCCCTCTGGCACAAATGGAAGAAGAAAGAAGGGAGCATGTAGCTAAAATGAAGAAGATGGAGATGGAGAT
GGAGCAGGTGTTTGAGATGAAGGTCAAAGAAAAAGTTCAAAAACTGAAGGACTCTGAAGCTGAGCTCCAG
CGGCGCCATGAGCAAATGAAAAAGAATTTGGAAGCACAGCACAAAGAATTGGAGGAAAAACGTCGTCAGT
TCGAGGATGAGAAAGCAAACTGGGAAGCTCAACAACGTATTTTAGAACAACAGAACTCTTCAAGAACCTT
GGAAAAGAACAAGAAGAAAGGGAAGATCTTTTAAGCTAGCTAATAGTTCCGCCCCTCTCCCTCCCCCCTA
ACGTTACTGGCCGAAGCCGCTTGGAATAAGGCCGGTGTGCGTTTGTCTATATGTTATTTTCCACCATATT
GCCGTCTTTTGGCAATGTGAGGGCCCGGAAACCTGGCCCTGTCTTCTTGACGAGCATTCCTAGGGGTCTT
TCCCCTCTCGCCAAAGGAATGCAAGGTCTGTTGAATGTCGTGAAGGAAGCAGTTCCTCTGGAAGCTTCTT
GAAGACAAACAACGTCTGTAGCGACCCTTTGCAGGCAGCGGAACCCCCCACCTGGCGACAGGTGCCTCTG
CGGCCAAAAGCCACGTGTATAAGATACACCTGCAAAGGCGGCACAACCCCAGTGCCACGTTGTGAGTTGG
ATAGTTGTGGAAAGAGTCAAATGGCTCTCCTCAAGCGTATTCAACAAGGGGCTGAAGGATGCCCAGAAGG
TACCCCATTGTATGGGATCTGATCTGGGGCCTCGGTGCACATGCTTTACATGTGTTTAGTCGAGGTTAAA
AAAACGTCTAGGCCCCCCGAACCACGGGGACGTGGTTTTCCTTTGAAAAACACGATGCAAGCATGAGCGA
GCTGATTAAGGAGAACATGCACATGAAGCTGTACATGGAGGGCACCGTGGACAACCATCACTTCAAGTGC
ACATCCGAGGGCGAAGGCAAGCCCTACGAGGGCACCCAGACCATGAGAATCAAGGTGGTCGAGGGCGGCC
CTCTCCCCTTCGCCTTCGACATCCTGGCTACTAGCTTCCTCTACGGCAGCAAGACCTTCATCAACCACAC
CCAGGGCATCCCCGACTTCTTCAAGCAGTCCTTCCCTGAGGGCTTCACATGGGAGAGAGTCACCACATAC
GAAGACGGGGGCGTGCTGACCGCTACCCAGGACACCAGCCTCCAGGACGGCTGCCTCATCTACAACGTCA
AGATCAGAGGGGTGAACTTCACATCCAACGGCCCTGTGATGCAGAAGAAAACACTCGGCTGGGAGGCCTT
CACCGAGACGCTGTACCCCGCTGACGGCGGCCTGGAAGGCAGAAACGACATGGCCCTGAAGCTCGTGGGC
GGGAGCCATCTGATCGCAAACATCAAGACCACATATAGATCCAAGAAACCCGCTAAGAACCTCAAGATGC
CTGGCGTCTACTATGTGGACTACAGACTGGAAAGAATCAAGGAGGCCAACAACGAGACCTACGTCGAGCA
GCACGAGGTGGCAGTGGCCAGATACTGCGACCTCCCTAGCAAACTGGGGCACAAGCTTAATTAAGGATCC
AGCGGCCGCTCGAGACCTAGAAAAACATGGAGCAATCACAAGTAGCAATACAGCAGCTACCAATGCTGAT
TGTGCCTGGCTAGAAGCACAAGAGGAGGAGGAGGTGGGTTTTCCAGTCACACCTCAGGTACCTTTAAGAC
CAATGACTTACAAGGCAGCTGTAGATCTTAGCCACTTTTTAAAAGAAAAGGGGGGACTGGAAGGGCTAAT
TCACTCCCAACGAAGACAAAATCGTCGAGAGATGCTGCATATAAGCAGCTGCTTTTTGCTTGTACTGGGT
CTCTCTGGTTAGACCAGATCTGAGCCTGGGAGCTCTCTGGCTAACTAGGGAACCCACTGCTTAAGCCTCA
ATAAAGCTTGCCTTGAGTGCTTCAAGTAGTGTGTGCCCGTCTGTTGTGTGACTCTGGTAACTAGAGATCC
CTCAGACCCTTTTAGTCAGTGTGGAAAATCTCTAGCAGTAGTAGTTCATGTCATCTTATTATTCAGTATT
TATAACTTGCAAAGAAATGAATATCAGAGAGTGAGAGGCCTTGACATTATAATAGATTTAGCAGGAATTG
AACTAGGAGTGGAGCACACAGGCAAAGCTGCAGAAGTACTTGGAAGAAGCCACCAGAGATACTCACGATT
CTGCACATACCTGGCTAATCCCAGATCCTAAGGATTACATTAAGTTTACTAACATTTATATAATGATTTA
TAGTTTAAAGTATAAACTTATCTAATTTACTATTCTGACAGATATTAATTAATCCTCAAATATCATAAGA
GATGATTACTATTATCCCCATTTAACACAAGAGGAAACTGAGAGGGAAAGATGTTGAAGTAATTTTCCCA
CAATTACAGCATCCGTTAGTTACGACTCTATGATCTTCTGACACAAATTCCATTTACTCCTCACCCTATG
ACTCAGTCGAATATATCAAAGTTATGGACATTATGCTAAGTAACAAATTACCCTTTTATATAGTAAATAC
TGAGTAGATTGAGAGAAGAAATTGTTTGCAAACCTGAATAGCTTCAAGAAGAAGAGAAGTGAGGATAAGA
ATAACAGTTGTCATTTAACAAGTTTTAACAAGTAACTTGGTTAGAAAGGGATTCAAATGCATAAAGCAAG
GGATAAATTTTTCTGGCAACAAGACTATACAATATAACCTTAAATATGACTTCAAATAATTGTTGGAACT
TGATAAAACTAATTAAATATTATTGAAGATTATCAATATTATAAATGTAATTTACTTTTAAAAAGGGAAC
ATAGAAATGTGTATCATTAGAGTAGAAAACAATCCTTATTATCACAATTTGTCAAAACAAGTTTGTTATT
AACACAAGTAGAATACTGCATTCAATTAAGTTGACTGCAGATTTTGTGTTTTGTTAAAATTAGAAAGAGA
TAACAACAATTTGAATTATTGAAAGTAACATGTAAATAGTTCTACATACGTTCTTTTGACATCTTGTTCA
ATCATTGATCGAAGTTCTTTATCTTGGAAGAATTTGTTCCAAAGACTCTGAAATAAGGAAAACAATCTAT
TATATAGTCTCACACCTTTGTTTTACTTTTAGTGATTTCAATTTAATAATGTAAATGGTTAAAATTTATT
CTTCTCTGAGATCATTTCACATTGCAGATAGAAAACCTGAGACTGGGGTAATTTTTATTAAAATCTAATT
TAATCTCAGAAACACATCTTTATTCTAACATCAATTTTTCCAGTTTGATATTATCATATAAAGTCAGCCT
TCCTCATCTGCAGGTTCCACAACAAAAATCCAACCAACTGTGGATCAAAAATATTGGGAAAAAATTAAAA
ATAGCAATACAACAATAAAAAAATACAAATCAGAAAAACAGCACAGTATAACAACTTTATTTAGCATTTA
CAATCTATTAGGTATTATAAGTAATCTAGCCAGATCCTCTACGCCGGACGCATCGTGGCCGGCATCACCG
GCGCCACAGGTGCGGTTGCTGGCGCCTATATCGCCGACATCACCGATGGGGAAGATCGGGCTCGCCACTT
CGGGCTCATGAGCGCTTGTTTCGGCGTGGGTATGGTGGCAGGCCCCGTGGCCGGGGGACTGTTGGGCGCC
ATCTCCTTGCATGCACCATTCCTTGCGGCGGCGGTGCTCAACGGCCTCAACCTACTACTGGGCTGCTTCC
TAATGCAGGAGTCGCATAAGGGAGAGCGTCGAATGGTGCACTCTCAGTACAATCTGCTCTGATGCCGCAT
AGTTAAGCCAGCCCCGACACCCGCCAACACCCGCTGACGCGCCCTGACGGGCTTGTCTGCTCCCGGCATC
CGCTTACAGACAAGCTGTGACCGTCTCCGGGAGCTGCATGTGTCAGAGGTTTTCACCGTCATCACCGAAA
CGCGCGAGACGAAAGGGCCTCGTGATACGCCTATTTTTATAGGTTAATGTCATGATAATAATGGTTTCTT
AGACGTCAGGTGGCACTTTTCGGGGAAATGTGCGCGGAACCCCTATTTGTTTATTTTTCTAAATACATTC
AAATATGTATCCGCTCATGAGACAATAACCCTGATAAATGCTTCAATAATATTGAAAAAGGAAGAGTATG
AGTATTCAACATTTCCGTGTCGCCCTTATTCCCTTTTTTGCGGCATTTTGCCTTCCTGTTTTTGCTCACC
CAGAAACGCTGGTGAAAGTAAAAGATGCTGAAGATCAGTTGGGTGCACGAGTGGGTTACATCGAACTGGA
TCTCAACAGCGGTAAGATCCTTGAGAGTTTTCGCCCCGAAGAACGTTTTCCAATGATGAGCACTTTTAAA
GTTCTGCTATGTGGCGCGGTATTATCCCGTATTGACGCCGGGCAAGAGCAACTCGGTCGCCGCATACACT
ATTCTCAGAATGACTTGGTTGAGTACTCACCAGTCACAGAAAAGCATCTTACGGATGGCATGACAGTAAG
AGAATTATGCAGTGCTGCCATAACCATGAGTGATAACACTGCGGCCAACTTACTTCTGACAACGATCGGA
GGACCGAAGGAGCTAACCGCTTTTTTGCACAACATGGGGGATCATGTAACTCGCCTTGATCGTTGGGAAC
CGGAGCTGAATGAAGCCATACCAAACGACGAGCGTGACACCACGATGCCTGTAGCAATGGCAACAACGTT
GCGCAAACTATTAACTGGCGAACTACTTACTCTAGCTTCCCGGCAACAATTAATAGACTGGATGGAGGCG
GATAAAGTTGCAGGACCACTTCTGCGCTCGGCCCTTCCGGCTGGCTGGTTTATTGCTGATAAATCTGGAG
CCGGTGAGCGTGGGTCTCGCGGTATCATTGCAGCACTGGGGCCAGATGGTAAGCCCTCCCGTATCGTAGT
TATCTACACGACGGGGAGTCAGGCAACTATGGATGAACGAAATAGACAGATCGCTGAGATAGGTGCCTCA
CTGATTAAGCATTGGTAACTGTCAGACCAAGTTTACTCATATATACTTTAGATTGATTTAAAACTTCATT
TTTAATTTAAAAGGATCTAGGTGAAGATCCTTTTTGATAATCTCATGACCAAAATCCCTTAACGTGAGTT
TTCGTTCCACTGAGCGTCAGACCCCGTAGAAAAGATCAAAGGATCTTCTTGAGATCCTTTTTTTCTGCGC
GTAATCTGCTGCTTGCAAACAAAAAAACCACCGCTACCAGCGGTGGTTTGTTTGCCGGATCAAGAGCTAC
CAACTCTTTTTCCGAAGGTAACTGGCTTCAGCAGAGCGCAGATACCAAATACTGTTCTTCTAGTGTAGCC
GTAGTTAGGCCACCACTTCAAGAACTCTGTAGCACCGCCTACATACCTCGCTCTGCTAATCCTGTTACCA
GTGGCTGCTGCCAGTGGCGATAAGTCGTGTCTTACCGGGTTGGACTCAAGACGATAGTTACCGGATAAGG
CGCAGCGGTCGGGCTGAACGGGGGGTTCGTGCACACAGCCCAGCTTGGAGCGAACGACCTACACCGAACT
GAGATACCTACAGCGTGAGCTATGAGAAAGCGCCACGCTTCCCGAAGGGAGAAAGGCGGACAGGTATCCG
GTAAGCGGCAGGGTCGGAACAGGAGAGCGCACGAGGGAGCTTCCAGGGGGAAACGCCTGGTATCTTTATA
GTCCTGTCGGGTTTCGCCACCTCTGACTTGAGCGTCGATTTTTGTGATGCTCGTCAGGGGGGCGGAGCCT
ATGGAAAAACGCCAGCAACGCGGCCTTTTTACGGTTCCTGGCCTTTTGCTGGCCTTTTGCTCACATGTTC
TTTCCTGCGTTATCCCCTGATTCTGTGGATAACCGTATTACCGCCTTTGAGTGAGCTGATACCGCTCGCC
GCAGCCGAACGACCGAGCGCAGCGAGTCAGTGAGCGAGGAAGCGGAAGAGCGCCCAATACGCAAACCGCC
TCTCCCCGCGCGTTGGCCGATTCATTAATGCAGCTGTGGAATGTGTGTCAGTTAGGGTGTGGAAAGTCCC
CAGGCTCCCCAGCAGGCAGAAGTATGCAAAGCATGCATCTCAATTAGTCAGCAACCAGGTGTGGAAAGTC
CCCAGGCTCCCCAGCAGGCAGAAGTATGCAAAGCATGCATCTCAATTAGTCAGCAACCATAGTCCCGCCC
CTAACTCCGCCCATCCCGCCCCTAACTCCGCCCAGTTCCGCCCATTCTCCGCCCCATGGCTGACTAATTT
TTTTTATTTATGCAGAGGCCGAGGCCGCCTCGGCCTCTGAGCTATTCCAGAAGTAGTGAGGAGGCTTTTT
TGGAGGCCTAGGCTTTTGCAAAAAGCTTGGACACAAGACAGGCTTGCGAGATATGTTTGAGAATACCACT
TTATCCCGCGTCAGGGAGAGGCAGTGCGTAAAAAGACGCGGACTCATGTGAAATACTGGTTTTTAGTGCG
CCAGATCTCTATAATCTCGCGCAACCTATTTTCCCCTCGAACACTTTTTAAGCCGTAGATAAACAGGCTG
GGACACTTCACATGAGCGAAAAATACATCGTCACCTGGGACATGTTGCAGATCCATGCACGTAAACTCGC
AAGCCGACTGATGCCTTCTGAACAATGGAAAGGCATTATTGCCGTAAGCCGTGGCGGTCTGTACCGGGTG
CGTTACTGGCGCGTGAACTGGGTATTCGTCATGTCGATACCGTTTGTATTTCCAGCTACGATCACGACAA
CCAGCGCGAGCTTAAAGTGCTGAAACGCGCAGAAGGCGATGGCGAAGGCTTCATCGTTATTGATGACCTG
GTGGATACCGGTGGTACTGCGGTTGCGATTCGTGAAATGTATCCAAAAGCGCACTTTGTCACCATCTTCG
CAAAACCGGCTGGTCGTCCGCTGGTTGATGACTATGTTGTTGATATCCCGCAAGATACCTGGATTGAACA
GCCGTGGGATATGGGCGTCGTATTCGTCCCGCCAATCTCCGGTCGCTAATCTTTTCAACGCCTGGCACTG
CCGGGCGTTGTTCTTTTTAACTTCAGGCGGGTTACAATAGTTTCCAGTAAGTATTCTGGAGGCTGCATCC
ATGACACAGGCAAACCTGAGCGAAACCCTGTTCAAACCCCGCTTTAAACATCCTGAAACCTCGACGCTAG
TCCGCCGCTTTAATCACGGCGCACAACCGCCTGTGCAGTCGGCCCTTGATGGTAAAACCATCCCTCACTG
GTATCGCATGATTAACCGTCTGATGTGGATCTGGCGCGGCATTGACCCACGCGAAATCCTCGACGTCCAG
GCACGTATTGTGATGAGCGATGCCGAACGTACCGACGATGATTTATACGATACGGTGATTGGCTACCGTG
GCGGCAACTGGATTTATGAGTGGGCCCCGGATCTTTGTGAAGGAACCTTACTTCTGTGGTGTGACATAAT
TGGACAAACTACCTACAGAGATTTAAAGCTCTAAGGTAAATATAAAATTTTTAAGTGTATAATGTGTTAA
ACTACTGATTCTAATTGTTTGTGTATTTTAGATTCCAACCTATGGAACTGATGAATGGGAGCAGTGGTGG
AATGCCTTTAATGAGGAAAACCTGTTTTGCTCAGAAGAAATGCCATCTAGTGATGATGAGGCTACTGCTG
ACTCTCAACATTCTACTCCTCCAAAAAAGAAGAGAAAGGTAGAAGACCCCAAGGACTTTCCTTCAGAATT
GCTAAGTTTTTTGAGTCATGCTGTGTTTAGTAATAGAACTCTTGCTTGCTTTGCTATTTACACCACAAAG
GAAAAAGCTGCACTGCTATACAAGAAAATTATGGAAAAATATTCTGTAACCTTTATAAGTAGGCATAACA
GTTATAATCATAACATACTGTTTTTTCTTACTCCACACAGGCATAGAGTGTCTGCTATTAATAACTATGC
TCAAAAATTGTGTACCTTTAGCTTTTTAATTTGTAAAGGGGTTAATAAGGAATATTTGATGTATAGTGCC
TTGACTAGAGATCATAATCAGCCATACCACATTTGTAGAGGTTTTACTTGCTTTAAAAAACCTCCCACAC
CTCCCCCTGAACCTGAAACATAAAATGAATGCAATTGTTGTTGTTAACTTGTTTATTGCAGCTTATAATG
GTTACAAATAAAGCAATAGCATCACAAATTTCACAAATAAAGCATTTTTTTCACTGCATTCTAGTTGTGG
TTTGTCCAAACTCATCAATGTATCTTATCATGTCTGGATCAACTGGATAACTCAAGCTAACCAAAATCAT
CCCAAACTTCCCACCCCATACCCTATTACCACTGCCAATTACCTGTGGTTTCATTTACTCTAAACCTGTG
ATTCCTCTGAATTATTTTCATTTTAAAGAAATTGTATTTGTTAAATATGTACTACAAACTTAGTAGTTGG
AAGGGCTAATTCACTCCCAAAGAAGACAAGATATCCTTGATCTGTGGATCTACCACACACAAGGCTACTT
CCCTGATTAGCAGAACTACACACCAGGGCCAGGGGTCAGATATCCACTGACCTTTGGATGGTGCTACAAG
CTAGTACCAGTTGAGCCAGATAAGGTAGAAGAGGCCAATAAAGGAGAGAACACCAGCTTGTTACACCCTG
TGAGCCTGCATGGGATGGATGACCCGGAGAGAGAAGTGTTAGAGTGGAGGTTTGACAGCCGCCTAGCATT
TCATCACGTGGCCCGAGAGCTGCATCCGGAGTACTTCAAGAACTGCTGATATCGAGCTTGCTACAAGGGA
CTTTCCGCTGGGGACTTTCCAGGGAGGCGTGGCCTGGGCGGGACTGGGGAGTGGCGAGCCCTCAGATCCT
GCATATAAGCAGCTGCTTTTTGCCTGTACTGGGTCTCTCTGGTTAGACCAGATCTGAGCCTGGGAGCTCT
CTGGCTAACTAGGGAACCCACTGCTTAAGCCTCAATAAAGCTTGCCTTGAGTGCTTCAAGTAGTGTGTGC
CCGTCTGTTGTGTGACTCTGGTAACTAGAGATCCCTCAGACCCTTTTAGTCAGTGTGGAAAATCTCTAGC
AGTGGCGCCCGAACAGGGACTTGAAAGCGAAAGGGAAACCAGAGGAGCTCTCTCGACGCAGGACTCGGCT
TGCTGAAGCGCGCACGGCAAGAGGCGAGGGGCGGCGACTGGTGAGTACGCCAAAAATTTTGACTAGCGGA
GGCTAGAAGGAGAGAGATGGGTGCGAGAGCGTCAGTATTAAGCGGGGGAGAATTAGATCGCGATGGGAAA
AAATTCGGTTAAGGCCAGGGGGAAAGAAAAAATATAAATTAAAACATATAGTATGGGCAAGCAGGGAGCT
AGAACGATTCGCAGTTAATCCTGGCCTGTTAGAAACATCAGAAGGCTGTAGACAAATACTGGGACAGCTA
CAACCATCCCTTCAGACAGGATCAGAAGAACTTAGATCATTATATAATACAGTAGCAACCCTCTATTGTG
TGCATCAAAGGATAGAGATAAAAGACACCAAGGAAGCTTTAGACAAGATAGAGGAAGAGCAAAACAAAAG
TAAGACCACCGCACAGCAAGCGGCCGCTGATCTTCAGACCTGGAGGAGGAGATATGAGGGACAATTGGAG
AAGTGAATTATATAAATATAAAGTAGTAAAAATTGAACCATTAGGAGTAGCACCCACCAAGGCAAAGAGA
AGAGTGGTGCAGAGAGAAAAAAGAGCAGTGGGAATAGGAGCTTTGTTCCTTGGGTTCTTGGGAGCAGCAG
GAAGCACTATGGGCGCAGCGTCAATGACGCTGACGGTACAGGCCAGACAATTATTGTCTGGTATAGTGCA
GCAGCAGAACAATTTGCTGAGGGCTATTGAGGCGCAACAGCATCTGTTGCAACTCACAGTCTGGGGCATC
AAGCAGCTCCAGGCAAGAATCCTGGCTGTGGAAAGATACCTAAAGGATCAACAGCTCCTGGGGATTTGGG
GTTGCTCTGGAAAACTCATTTGCACCACTGCTGTGCCTTGGAATGCTAGTTGGAGTAATAAATCTCTGGA
ACAGATTTGGAATCACACGACCTGGATGGAGTGGGACAGAGAAATTAACAATTACACAAGCTTAATACAC
TCCTTAATTGAAGAATCGCAAAACCAGCAAGAAAAGAATGAACAAGAATTATTGGAATTAGATAAATGGG
CAAGTTTGTGGAATTGGTTTAACATAACAAATTGGCTGTGGTATATAAAATTATTCATAATGATAGTAGG
AGGCTTGGTAGGTTTAAGAATAGTTTTTGCTGTACTTTCTATAGTGAATAGAGTTAGGCAGGGATATTCA
CCATTATCGTTTCAGACCCACCTCCCAACCCCGAGGGGACCCGACAGGCCCGAAGGAATAGAAGAAGAAG
GTGGAGAGAGAGACAGAGACAGATCCATTCGATTAGTGAACGGATCTCGACGGTATCGCCGAATTCACAA
ATGGCAGTATTCATCCACAATTTTAAAAGAAAAGGGGGGATTGGGGGGTACAGTGCAGGGGAAAGAATAG
TAGACATAATAGCAACAGACATACAAACTAAAGAATTACAAAAACAAATTACAAAAATTCAAAATTTTCG
GGTTTATTACAGGGACAGCAGAGATCCACTTTGGCTGATACGCGTACGTCGGCAGTGAAAAAAATGCTTT
ATTTGTGAAATTTGTGATGCTATTGCTTTATTTGTAACCATTATAAGCTGCAATAAACAAGTTAACAACA
ACAATTGCATTCATTTTATGTTTCAGGTTCAGGGGGAGGTGTGGGAGGTTTTTTAAAGC
